>Addgene plasmid #138120 | pYPQ285 (Lb5Cas12a) | depositor full sequence | sequence record 266608 | pYPQ285 (Lb5Cas12a) sequence 6873 bps
TGGACCAGCCAGGACAGAAATGCCTCGACTTCGCTGCTACCCAAGGTTGCCGGGTGACGCACACCGTGGA
AACGGATGAAGGCACGAACCCAGTGGACATAAGCCTGTTCGGTTCGTAAGCTGTAATGCAAGTAGCGTAT
GCGCTCACGCAACTGGTCCAGAACCTTGACCGAACGCAGCGGTGGTAACGGCGCAGTGGCGGTTTTCATG
GCTTGTTATGACTGTTTTTTTGGGGTACAGTCTATGCCTCGGGCATCCAAGCAGCAAGCGCGTTACGCCG
TGGGTCGATGTTTGATGTTATGGAGCAGCAACGATGTTACGCAGCAGGGCAGTCGCCCTAAAACAAAGTT
AAACATCATGAGGGAAGCGGTGATCGCCGAAGTATCGACTCAACTATCAGAGGTAGTTGGCGTCATCGAG
CGCCATCTCGAACCGACGTTGCTGGCCGTACATTTGTACGGCTCCGCAGTGGATGGCGGCCTGAAGCCAC
ACAGTGATATTGATTTGCTGGTTACGGTGACCGTAAGGCTTGATGAAACAACGCGGCGAGCTTTGATCAA
CGACCTTTTGGAAACTTCGGCTTCCCCTGGAGAGAGCGAGATTCTCCGCGCTGTAGAAGTCACCATTGTT
GTGCACGACGACATCATTCCGTGGCGTTATCCAGCTAAGCGCGAACTGCAATTTGGAGAATGGCAGCGCA
ATGACATTCTTGCAGGTATCTTCGAGCCAGCCACGATCGACATTGATCTGGCTATCTTGCTGACAAAAGC
AAGAGAACATAGCGTTGCCTTGGTAGGTCCAGCGGCGGAGGAACTCTTTGATCCGGTTCCTGAACAGGAT
CTATTTGAGGCGCTAAATGAAACCTTAACGCTATGGAACTCGCCGCCCGACTGGGCTGGCGATGAGCGAA
ATGTAGTGCTTACGTTGTCCCGCATTTGGTACAGCGCAGTAACCGGCAAAATCGCGCCGAAGGATGTCGC
TGCCGACTGGGCAATGGAGCGCCTGCCGGCCCAGTATCAGCCCGTCATACTTGAAGCTAGACAGGCTTAT
CTTGGACAAGAAGAAGATCGCTTGGCCTCGCGCGCAGATCAGTTGGAAGAATTTGTCCACTACGTGAAAG
GCGAGATCACCAAGGTAGTCGGCAAATAACCCTCGAGCCACCCATGACCAAAATCCCTTAACGTGAGTTA
CGCGTCGTTCCACTGAGCGTCAGACCCCGTAGAAAAGATCAAAGGATCTTCTTGAGATCCTTTTTTTCTG
CGCGTAATCTGCTGCTTGCAAACAAAAAAACCACCGCTACCAGCGGTGGTTTGTTTGCCGGATCAAGAGC
TACCAACTCTTTTTCCGAAGGTAACTGGCTTCAGCAGAGCGCAGATACCAAATACTGTCCTTCTAGTGTA
GCCGTAGTTAGGCCACCACTTCAAGAACTCTGTAGCACCGCCTACATACCTCGCTCTGCTAATCCTGTTA
CCAGTGGCTGCTGCCAGTGGCGATAAGTCGTGTCTTACCGGGTTGGACTCAAGACGATAGTTACCGGATA
AGGCGCAGCGGTCGGGCTGAACGGGGGGTTCGTGCACACAGCCCAGCTTGGAGCGAACGACCTACACCGA
ACTGAGATACCTACAGCGTGAGCTATGAGAAAGCGCCACGCTTCCCGAAGGGAGAAAGGCGGACAGGTAT
CCGGTAAGCGGCAGGGTCGGAACAGGAGAGCGCACGAGGGAGCTTCCAGGGGGAAACGCCTGGTATCTTT
ATAGTCCTGTCGGGTTTCGCCACCTCTGACTTGAGCGTCGATTTTTGTGATGCTCGTCAGGGGGGCGGAG
CCTATGGAAAAACGCCAGCAACGCGGCCTTTTTACGGTTCCTGGCCTTTTGCTGGCCTTTTGCTCACATG
TTCTTTCCTGCGTTATCCCCTGATTCTGTGGATAACCGTATTACCGCCTTTGAGTGAGCTGATACCGCTC
GCCGCAGCCGAACGACCGAGCGCAGCGAGTCAGTGAGCGAGGAAGCGGAAGAGCGCCCAATACGCAAACC
GCCTCTCCCCGCGCGTTGGCCGATTCATTAATGCAGCTGGCACGACAGGTTTCCCGACTGGAAAGCGGGC
AGTGAGCGCAACGCAATTAATACGCGTACCGCGAGCCAGGAAGAGTTTGTAGAAACGCAAAAAGGCCATC
CGTCAGGATGGCCTTCTGCTTAGTTTGATGCCTGGCAGTTTATGGCGGGCGTCCTGCCCGCCACCCTCCG
GGCCGTTGCTTCACAACGTTCAAATCCGCTCCCGGCGGATTTGTCCTACTCAGGAGAGCGTTCACCGACA
AACAACAGATAAAACGAAAGGCCCAGTCTTCCGACTGAGCCTTTCGTTTTATTTGATGCCTGGCAGTTCC
CTACTCTCGCGTTAACGCTTGCATGGATGTTTTCCCAGTCACGACGTTGTAAAACGACGGCCAGTCTTAA
GCTCGGGCCCCAAATAATGATTTTATTTTGACTGATAGTGACCTGTTCGTTGCAACAAATTGATGAGCAA
TGCTTTTTTATAATGCCAACTTTGTACAAAAAAGCAGGCTCCGAATTCGCCCTTCACCATGGCTCCTAAG
AAGAAGCGGAAGGTTGGTATTCACGGGGTGCCTGCGGCTTACTATGAATCCCTGACCAAACAATACCCTG
TTTCCAAAACAATCCGCAATGAGCTGATTCCTATAGGTAAAACCCTGGATAACATCCGCCAAAATAACAT
CTTGGAATCAGACGTTAAAAGAAAGCAGAATTACGAACATGTCAAAGGTATACTTGATGAATACCACAAA
CAGCTCATAAACGAAGCGTTGGATAACTGTACGCTTCCCTCACTGAAAATAGCGGCTGAGATCTACCTCA
AAAACCAGAAGGAGGTGTCAGACAGAGAAGATTTCAACAAAACCCAGGATCTGTTGCGCAAGGAGGTTGT
GGAGAAACTCAAGGCGCATGAAAATTTTACTAAGATAGGAAAAAAAGATATTCTTGATTTGTTGGAGAAG
CTTCCTAGCATATCCGAGGACGACTACAATGCCCTGGAAAGTTTCAGAAACTTTTACACATACTTCACAT
CGTATAATAAGGTCCGGGAAAATCTGTATAGCGATAAAGAGAAAAGTTCTACTGTTGCGTACAGGCTTAT
CAATGAGAATTTTCCAAAGTTTCTCGACAACGTCAAATCATATCGGTTCGTCAAAACTGCGGGCATTTTG
GCTGACGGATTGGGAGAGGAGGAGCAGGACAGCCTGTTCATAGTGGAGACTTTCAACAAGACATTGACCC
AGGATGGCATTGATACATATAACTCCCAGGTCGGCAAGATAAACTCCTCGATAAACCTCTACAACCAGAA
AAACCAGAAGGCAAACGGCTTCCGGAAAATCCCAAAGATGAAAATGCTTTATAAGCAGATCTTGAGTGAT
CGGGAGGAGTCTTTCATCGATGAATTTCAGTCAGACGAAGTTCTTATCGACAACGTTGAGAGTTACGGCT
CTGTGCTTATTGAGAGCCTCAAGTCGTCAAAGGTTTCTGCATTTTTTGATGCACTTCGGGAGAGTAAAGG
TAAAAACGTTTACGTTAAGAATGACCTGGCGAAAACAGCAATGTCAAACATAGTTTTTGAGAACTGGAGG
ACCTTCGATGACCTTCTGAATCAAGAGTACGATTTGGCGAACGAAAATAAAAAGAAGGACGACAAGTACT
TTGAGAAGAGGCAAAAGGAGCTGAAAAAGAATAAATCGTATTCGTTGGAACATCTTTGCAACCTCTCTGA
GGATTCCTGCAACCTGATAGAAAACTACATCCACCAGATCAGTGACGATATTGAAAACATTATTATTAAC
AATGAAACCTTTTTGCGGATAGTGATTAATGAGCACGATCGCAGTAGAAAACTTGCTAAAAATAGAAAAG
CTGTTAAAGCAATAAAGGATTTCCTTGACAGTATTAAGGTGCTCGAGCGGGAGTTGAAACTGATCAATTC
TTCAGGACAAGAGTTGGAAAAAGACCTTATCGTCTATAGCGCTCACGAGGAACTTCTGGTGGAACTGAAA
CAAGTTGATTCGCTTTATAACATGACGAGGAACTACCTGACCAAAAAGCCCTTTTCTACTGAGAAAGTCA
AACTCAATTTTAATCGGTCGACGCTTCTGAATGGCTGGGACCGCAACAAAGAGACTGATAACCTCGGGGT
TCTCTTGCTGAAAGATGGCAAGTATTATCTGGGTATAATGAATACATCAGCAAATAAGGCATTCGTTAAC
CCGCCTGTGGCTAAAACCGAGAAGGTTTTTAAAAAAGTGGACTACAAGCTGTTGCCAGTGCCGAACCAGA
TGTTGCCCAAGGTTTTTTTTGCGAAAAGCAATATTGATTTCTATAATCCATCGAGCGAGATATATTCCAA
CTACAAAAAAGGTACCCATAAAAAGGGTAACATGTTTTCACTTGAGGACTGCCACAACCTGATTGATTTC
TTTAAAGAGAGTATTAGTAAGCACGAAGATTGGAGTAAGTTTGGATTCAAATTTTCTGATACTGCGAGTT
ACAATGATATAAGTGAATTCTATCGGGAAGTCGAAAAACAGGGTTACAAGCTTACGTACACTGACATAGA
TGAAACATACATTAATGACCTGATTGAGCGCAATGAGTTGTACCTGTTTCAGATCTATAACAAAGATTTT
TCCATGTATAGCAAAGGCAAGCTCAACTTGCATACCCTGTATTTTATGATGCTCTTCGATCAAAGGAATA
TCGATGACGTTGTTTATAAGCTGAATGGTGAAGCAGAAGTTTTTTACCGCCCAGCCTCGATCAGTGAAGA
TGAGCTGATCATTCACAAAGCGGGTGAAGAGATTAAGAATAAGAACCCTAATCGGGCCAGGACGAAAGAA
ACTTCAACGTTTTCCTATGATATTGTCAAAGACAAAAGGTACTCGAAGGATAAGTTTACCCTTCACATTC
CCATAACCATGAATTTTGGTGTCGACGAAGTCAAGCGGTTTAACGACGCCGTGAATTCCGCGATCCGGAT
AGACGAGAATGTGAATGTCATTGGGATTGACAGAGGTGAACGCAATCTTCTTTACGTGGTGGTGATAGAC
TCTAAAGGGAATATATTGGAGCAAATTTCTCTGAACTCAATCATTAATAAAGAATACGATATTGAAACAG
ACTATCATGCCCTTCTCGACGAGCGGGAGGGCGGGAGGGATAAAGCACGGAAGGACTGGAACACAGTTGA
GAATATCCGGGACCTCAAAGCCGGATACCTTTCCCAGGTGGTCAATGTTGTCGCAAAATTGGTCTTGAAG
TACAATGCCATTATATGCCTTGAAGATTTGAACTTTGGGTTCAAACGCGGTAGGCAAAAAGTTGAAAAAC
AAGTTTACCAGAAATTCGAAAAGATGCTTATAGATAAGCTCAACTACCTGGTTATTGACAAGAGTAGAGA
GCAGACGTCGCCCAAAGAACTCGGGGGGGCGCTGAATGCGTTGCAACTGACCTCGAAGTTCAAATCGTTC
AAAGAATTGGGGAAACAGTCCGGCGTTATCTATTACGTGCCTGCTTATCTCACGTCTAAGATAGATCCTA
CCACAGGCTTCGCGAATCTTTTTTATATGAAGTGTGAGAATGTCGAGAAGTCTAAGCGGTTTTTCGATGG
ATTTGACTTCATCAGGTTCAATGCGCTCGAAAATGTTTTTGAGTTTGGATTCGACTACCGGAGCTTTACA
CAGAGAGCGTGCGGTATAAACAGTAAATGGACAGTCTGCACAAATGGGGAGAGAATTATAAAGTATAGGA
ACCCCGATAAAAATAACATGTTCGACGAAAAGGTGGTGGTTGTTACTGATGAAATGAAGAACCTGTTTGA
ACAGTACAAAATACCTTATGAGGATGGAAGGAACGTGAAGGACATGATTATTTCAAACGAGGAGGCGGAG
TTCTACCGCAGATTGTACCGCCTGCTTCAGCAGACCCTCCAAATGCGGAATTCGACCTCAGATGGAACGA
GAGATTATATTATATCACCAGTGAAAAACAAGCGCGAGGCGTATTTCAACTCTGAGCTTTCCGATGGTTC
GGTTCCGAAAGACGCAGATGCAAACGGAGCATACAACATCGCAAGGAAAGGGTTGTGGGTGTTGGAACAA
ATCCGCCAGAAATCCGAAGGCGAAAAAATTAACTTGGCTATGACCAATGCTGAGTGGCTTGAATACGCGC
AGACGCACCTTCTGAAGCGTCCTGCTGCCACCAAAAAGGCCGGACAGGCTAAGAAAAAGAAGTGAGACGA
CTAGTGGCGGCCGCCGACGTCCGATCGTTCAAACATTTGGCAATAAAGTTTCTTAAGATTGAATCCTGTT
GCCGGTCTTGCGATGATTATCATATAATTTCTGTTGAATTACGTTAAGCATGTAATAATTAACATGTAAT
GCATGACGTTATTTATGAGATGGGTTTTTATGATTAGAGTCCCGCAATTATACATTTAATACGCGATAGA
AAACAAAATATAGCGCGCAAACTAGGATAAATTATCGCGCGCGGTGTCATCTATGTTACTAGATCGGGAA
TTGATCCCCCCTCGACAGCTTCCGGAAAGGGCGAATTCGCAACTTTGTATACAAAAGTTGAACGAGAAAC
GTAAAATGATATAAATATCAATATATTAAATTAGATTTTGCATAAAAAACAGACTACATAATACTGTAAA
ACACAACATATCCAGTCACTATGCCATCCAGCTGATATCCCCTATAGTGAGTCGTATTACATGGTCATAG
CTGTTTCCTGGCAGCTCTGGCCCGTGTCTCAAAATCTCTGATGTTACATTGCACAAGATAAAAATATATC
ATCATGCCTCCTC
Features (pLannotate 1.2.2; 12 found; start..end, strand, type, name):
     96..119     +  promoter       Pc promoter (fragment): intI1 (promoter lies within the coding sequence); class 1 integron promoter
    295..351     +  CDS            GmR (fragment): gentamycin acetyltransferase; aacC1; confers resistance to gentamycin
    358..1149    +  CDS            SmR: aminoglycoside adenylyltransferase (Murphy, 1985); aadA; confers resistance to spectinomycin and streptomycin
   1242..1830    +  rep_origin     ori: high-copy-number ColE1/pMB1/pBR322/pUC origin of replication
   2013..2105    +  CDS            lacI (fragment): lac repressor; lacI; The lac repressor binds to the lac operator to inhibit transcription in E. coli. This inhibition can be relieved by adding lactose or isopropyl-β-D-thiogalactopyranoside (IPTG).
   2160..2187    -  terminator     rrnB T2 terminator: transcription terminator T2 from the E. coli rrnB gene
   2319..2362    +  terminator     rrnB T1 terminator: Escherichia coli rrnB; transcription terminator T1 from the E. coli rrnB gene
   2409..2445    -  CDS            lacZα (fragment): LacZα fragment of β-galactosidase; lacZ fragment
   2461..2560    +  protein_bind   attL1: mutant version of attL; recombination site for the Gateway® LR reaction LR Clonase™
   6323..6575    +  terminator     NOS terminator: nopaline synthase terminator and poly(A) signal
   6620..6743    +  protein_bind   attR5: mutant version of attR; recombination site for the Gateway® LR reaction LR Clonase™
   6761..6779    -  promoter       T7 promoter: promoter for bacteriophage T7 RNA polymerase
