>Addgene plasmid #138120 | pYPQ285 (Lb5Cas12a) | addgene full sequence | sequence record 272077 | Addgene NGS Result
GACCTACACCGAACTGAGATACCTACAGCGTGAGCTATGAGAAAGCGCCACGCTTCCCGAAGGGAGAAAG
GCGGACAGGTATCCGGTAAGCGGCAGGGTCGGAACAGGAGAGCGCACGAGGGAGCTTCCAGGGGGAAACG
CCTGGTATCTTTATAGTCCTGTCGGGTTTCGCCACCTCTGACTTGAGCGTCGATTTTTGTGATGCTCGTC
AGGGGGGCGGAGCCTATGGAAAAACGCCAGCAACGCGGCCTTTTTACGGTTCCTGGCCTTTTGCTGGCCT
TTTGCTCACATGTTCTTTCCTGCGTTATCCCCTGATTCTGTGGATAACCGTATTACCGCCTTTGAGTGAG
CTGATACCGCTCGCCGCAGCCGAACGACCGAGCGCAGCGAGTCAGTGAGCGAGGAAGCGGAAGAGCGCCC
AATACGCAAACCGCCTCTCCCCGCGCGTTGGCCGATTCATTAATGCAGCTGGCACGACAGGTTTCCCGAC
TGGAAAGCGGGCAGTGAGCGCAACGCAATTAATACGCGTACCGCGAGCCAGGAAGAGTTTGTAGAAACGC
AAAAAGGCCATCCGTCAGGATGGCCTTCTGCTTAGTTTGATGCCTGGCAGTTTATGGCGGGCGTCCTGCC
CGCCACCCTCCGGGCCGTTGCTTCACAACGTTCAAATCCGCTCCCGGCGGATTTGTCCTACTCAGGAGAG
CGTTCACCGACAAACAACAGATAAAACGAAAGGCCCAGTCTTCCGACTGAGCCTTTCGTTTTATTTGATG
CCTGGCAGTTCCCTACTCTCGCGTTAACGCTTGCATGGATGTTTTCCCAGTCACGACGTTGTAAAACGAC
GGCCAGTCTTAAGCTCGGGCCCCAAATAATGATTTTATTTTGACTGATAGTGACCTGTTCGTTGCAACAA
ATTGATGAGCAATGCTTTTTTATAATGCCAACTTTGTACAAAAAAGCAGGCTCCGAATTCGCCCTTCACC
ATGGCTCCTAAGAAGAAGCGGAAGGTTGGTATTCACGGGGTGCCTGCGGCTTACTATGAATCCCTGACCA
AACAATACCCTGTTTCCAAAACAATCCGCAATGAGCTGATTCCTATAGGTAAAACCCTGGATAACATCCG
CCAAAATAACATCTTGGAATCAGACGTTAAAAGAAAGCAGAATTACGAACATGTCAAAGGTATACTTGAT
GAATACCACAAACAGCTCATAAACGAAGCGTTGGATAACTGTACGCTTCCCTCACTGAAAATAGCGGCTG
AGATCTACCTCAAAAACCAGAAGGAGGTGTCAGACAGAGAAGATTTCAACAAAACCCAGGATCTGTTGCG
CAAGGAGGTTGTGGAGAAACTCAAGGCGCATGAAAATTTTACTAAGATAGGAAAAAAAGATATTCTTGAT
TTGTTGGAGAAGCTTCCTAGCATATCCGAGGACGACTACAATGCCCTGGAAAGTTTCAGAAACTTTTACA
CATACTTCACATCGTATAATAAGGTCCGGGAAAATCTGTATAGCGATAAAGAGAAAAGTTCTACTGTTGC
GTACAGGCTTATCAATGAGAATTTTCCAAAGTTTCTCGACAACGTCAAATCATATCGGTTCGTCAAAACT
GCGGGCATTTTGGCTGACGGATTGGGAGAGGAGGAGCAGGACAGCCTGTTCATAGTGGAGACTTTCAACA
AGACATTGACCCAGGATGGCATTGATACATATAACTCCCAGGTCGGCAAGATAAACTCCTCGATAAACCT
CTACAACCAGAAAAACCAGAAGGCAAACGGCTTCCGGAAAATCCCAAAGATGAAAATGCTTTATAAGCAG
ATCTTGAGTGATCGGGAGGAGTCTTTCATCGATGAATTTCAGTCAGACGAAGTTCTTATCGACAACGTTG
AGAGTTACGGCTCTGTGCTTATTGAGAGCCTCAAGTCGTCAAAGGTTTCTGCATTTTTTGATGCACTTCG
GGAGAGTAAAGGTAAAAACGTTTACGTTAAGAATGACCTGGCGAAAACAGCAATGTCAAACATAGTTTTT
GAGAACTGGAGGACCTTCGATGACCTTCTGAATCAAGAGTACGATTTGGCGAACGAAAATAAAAAGAAGG
ACGACAAGTACTTTGAGAAGAGGCAAAAGGAGCTGAAAAAGAATAAATCGTATTCGTTGGAACATCTTTG
CAACCTCTCTGAGGATTCCTGCAACCTGATAGAAAACTACATCCACCAGATCAGTGACGATATTGAAAAC
ATTATTATTAACAATGAAACCTTTTTGCGGATAGTGATTAATGAGCACGATCGCAGTAGAAAACTTGCTA
AAAATAGAAAAGCTGTTAAAGCAATAAAGGATTTCCTTGACAGTATTAAGGTGCTCGAGCGGGAGTTGAA
ACTGATCAATTCTTCAGGACAAGAGTTGGAAAAAGACCTTATCGTCTATAGCGCTCACGAGGAACTTCTG
GTGGAACTGAAACAAGTTGATTCGCTTTATAACATGACGAGGAACTACCTGACCAAAAAGCCCTTTTCTA
CTGAGAAAGTCAAACTCAATTTTAATCGGTCGACGCTTCTGAATGGCTGGGACCGCAACAAAGAGACTGA
TAACCTCGGGGTTCTCTTGCTGAAAGATGGCAAGTATTATCTGGGTATAATGAATACATCAGCAAATAAG
GCATTCGTTAACCCGCCTGTGGCTAAAACCGAGAAGGTTTTTAAAAAAGTGGACTACAAGCTGTTGCCAG
TGCCGAACCAGATGTTGCCCAAGGTTTTTTTTGCGAAAAGCAATATTGATTTCTATAATCCATCGAGCGA
GATATATTCCAACTACAAAAAAGGTACCCATAAAAAGGGTAACATGTTTTCACTTGAGGACTGCCACAAC
CTGATTGATTTCTTTAAAGAGAGTATTAGTAAGCACGAAGATTGGAGTAAGTTTGGATTCAAATTTTCTG
ATACTGCGAGTTACAATGATATAAGTGAATTCTATCGGGAAGTCGAAAAACAGGGTTACAAGCTTACGTA
CACTGACATAGATGAAACATACATTAATGACCTGATTGAGCGCAATGAGTTGTACCTGTTTCAGATCTAT
AACAAAGATTTTTCCATGTATAGCAAAGGCAAGCTCAACTTGCATACCCTGTATTTTATGATGCTCTTCG
ATCAAAGGAATATCGATGACGTTGTTTATAAGCTGAATGGTGAAGCAGAAGTTTTTTACCGCCCAGCCTC
GATCAGTGAAGATGAGCTGATCATTCACAAAGCGGGTGAAGAGATTAAGAATAAGAACCCTAATCGGGCC
AGGACGAAAGAAACTTCAACGTTTTCCTATGATATTGTCAAAGACAAAAGGTACTCGAAGGATAAGTTTA
CCCTTCACATTCCCATAACCATGAATTTTGGTGTCGACGAAGTCAAGCGGTTTAACGACGCCGTGAATTC
CGCGATCCGGATAGACGAGAATGTGAATGTCATTGGGATTGACAGAGGTGAACGCAATCTTCTTTACGTG
GTGGTGATAGACTCTAAAGGGAATATATTGGAGCAAATTTCTCTGAACTCAATCATTAATAAAGAATACG
ATATTGAAACAGACTATCATGCCCTTCTCGACGAGCGGGAGGGCGGGAGGGATAAAGCACGGAAGGACTG
GAACACAGTTGAGAATATCCGGGACCTCAAAGCCGGATACCTTTCCCAGGTGGTCAATGTTGTCGCAAAA
TTGGTCTTGAAGTACAATGCCATTATATGCCTTGAAGATTTGAACTTTGGGTTCAAACGCGGTAGGCAAA
AAGTTGAAAAACAAGTTTACCAGAAATTCGAAAAGATGCTTATAGATAAGCTCAACTACCTGGTTATTGA
CAAGAGTAGAGAGCAGACGTCGCCCAAAGAACTCGGGGGGGCGCTGAATGCGTTGCAACTGACCTCGAAG
TTCAAATCGTTCAAAGAATTGGGGAAACAGTCCGGCGTTATCTATTACGTGCCTGCTTATCTCACGTCTA
AGATAGATCCTACCACAGGCTTCGCGAATCTTTTTTATATGAAGTGTGAGAATGTCGAGAAGTCTAAGCG
GTTTTTCGATGGATTTGACTTCATCAGGTTCAATGCGCTCGAAAATGTTTTTGAGTTTGGATTCGACTAC
CGGAGCTTTACACAGAGAGCGTGCGGTATAAACAGTAAATGGACAGTCTGCACAAATGGGGAGAGAATTA
TAAAGTATAGGAACCCCGATAAAAATAACATGTTCGACGAAAAGGTGGTGGTTGTTACTGATGAAATGAA
GAACCTGTTTGAACAGTACAAAATACCTTATGAGGATGGAAGGAACGTGAAGGACATGATTATTTCAAAC
GAGGAGGCGGAGTTCTACCGCAGATTGTACCGCCTGCTTCAGCAGACCCTCCAAATGCGGAATTCGACCT
CAGATGGAACGAGAGATTATATTATATCACCAGTGAAAAACAAGCGCGAGGCGTATTTCAACTCTGAGCT
TTCCGATGGTTCGGTTCCGAAAGACGCAGATGCAAACGGAGCATACAACATCGCAAGGAAAGGGTTGTGG
GTGTTGGAACAAATCCGCCAGAAATCCGAAGGCGAAAAAATTAACTTGGCTATGACCAATGCTGAGTGGC
TTGAATACGCGCAGACGCACCTTCTGAAGCGTCCTGCTGCCACCAAAAAGGCCGGACAGGCTAAGAAAAA
GAAGTGAGACGACTAGTGGCGGCCGCCGACGTCCGATCGTTCAAACATTTGGCAATAAAGTTTCTTAAGA
TTGAATCCTGTTGCCGGTCTTGCGATGATTATCATATAATTTCTGTTGAATTACGTTAAGCATGTAATAA
TTAACATGTAATGCATGACGTTATTTATGAGATGGGTTTTTATGATTAGAGTCCCGCAATTATACATTTA
ATACGCGATAGAAAACAAAATATAGCGCGCAAACTAGGATAAATTATCGCGCGCGGTGTCATCTATGTTA
CTAGATCGGGAATTGATCCCCCCTCGACAGCTTCCGGAAAGGGCGAATTCGCAACTTTGTATACAAAAGT
TGAACGAGAAACGTAAAATGATATAAATATCAATATATTAAATTAGATTTTGCATAAAAAACAGACTACA
TAATACTGTAAAACACAACATATCCAGTCACTATGCCATCCAGCTGATATCCCCTATAGTGAGTCGTATT
ACATGGTCATAGCTGTTTCCTGGCAGCTCTGGCCCGTGTCTCAAAATCTCTGATGTTACATTGCACAAGA
TAAAAATATATCATCATGCCTCCTCTGGACCAGCCAGGACAGAAATGCCTCGACTTCGCTGCTACCCAAG
GTTGCCGGGTGACGCACACCGTGGAAACGGATGAAGGCACGAACCCAGTGGACATAAGCCTGTTCGGTTC
GTAAGCTGTAATGCAAGTAGCGTATGCGCTCACGCAACTGGTCCAGAACCTTGACCGAACGCAGCGGTGG
TAACGGCGCAGTGGCGGTTTTCATGGCTTGTTATGACTGTTTTTTTGGGGTACAGTCTATGCCTCGGGCA
TCCAAGCAGCAAGCGCGTTACGCCGTGGGTCGATGTTTGATGTTATGGAGCAGCAACGATGTTACGCAGC
AGGGCAGTCGCCCTAAAACAAAGTTAAACATTATGAGGGAAGCGGTGATCGCCGAAGTATCGACTCAACT
ATCAGAGGTAGTTGGCGTCATCGAGCGCCATCTCGAACCGACGTTGCTGGCCGTACATTTGTACGGCTCC
GCAGTGGATGGCGGCCTGAAGCCACACAGTGATATTGATTTGCTGGTTACGGTGACCGTAAGGCTTGATG
AAACAACGCGGCGAGCTTTGATCAACGACCTTTTGGAAACTTCGGCTTCCCCTGGAGAGAGCGAGATTCT
CCGCGCTGTAGAAGTCACCATTGTTGTGCACGACGACATCATTCCGTGGCGTTATCCAGCTAAGCGCGAA
CTGCAATTTGGAGAATGGCAGCGCAATGACATTCTTGCAGGTATCTTCGAGCCAGCCACGATCGACATTG
ATCTGGCTATCTTGCTGACAAAAGCAAGAGAACATAGCGTTGCCTTGGTAGGTCCAGCGGCGGAGGAACT
CTTTGATCCGGTTCCTGAACAGGATCTATTTGAGGCGCTAAATGAAACCTTAACGCTATGGAACTCGCCG
CCCGACTGGGCTGGCGATGAGCGAAATGTAGTGCTTACGTTGTCCCGCATTTGGTACAGCGCAGTAACCG
GCAAAATCGCGCCGAAGGATGTCGCTGCCGACTGGGCAATGGAGCGCCTGCCGGCCCAGTATCAGCCCGT
CATACTTGAAGCTAGACAGGCTTATCTTGGACAAGAAGAAGATCGCTTGGCCTCGCGCGCAGATCAGTTG
GAAGAATTTGTCCACTACGTGAAAGGCGAGATCACCAAGGTAGTCGGCAAATAACCCTCGAGCCACCCAT
GACCAAAATCCCTTAACGTGAGTTACGCGTCGTTCCACTGAGCGTCAGACCCCGTAGAAAAGATCAAAGG
ATCTTCTTGAGATCCTTTTTTTCTGCGCGTAATCTGCTGCTTGCAAACAAAAAAACCACCGCTACCAGCG
GTGGTTTGTTTGCCGGATCAAGAGCTACCAACTCTTTTTCCGAAGGTAACTGGCTTCAGCAGAGCGCAGA
TACCAAATACTGTTCTTCTAGTGTAGCCGTAGTTAGGCCACCACTTCAAGAACTCTGTAGCACCGCCTAC
ATACCTCGCTCTGCTAATCCTGTTACCAGTGGCTGCTGCCAGTGGCGATAAGTCGTGTCTTACCGGGTTG
GACTCAAGACGATAGTTACCGGATAAGGCGCAGCGGTCGGGCTGAACGGGGGGTTCGTGCACACAGCCCA
GCTTGGAGCGAAC
Features (pLannotate 1.2.2; 12 found; start..end, strand, type, name):
    415..507     +  CDS            lacI (fragment): lac repressor; lacI; The lac repressor binds to the lac operator to inhibit transcription in E. coli. This inhibition can be relieved by adding lactose or isopropyl-β-D-thiogalactopyranoside (IPTG).
    562..589     -  terminator     rrnB T2 terminator: transcription terminator T2 from the E. coli rrnB gene
    721..764     +  terminator     rrnB T1 terminator: Escherichia coli rrnB; transcription terminator T1 from the E. coli rrnB gene
    811..847     -  CDS            lacZα (fragment): LacZα fragment of β-galactosidase; lacZ fragment
    863..962     +  protein_bind   attL1: mutant version of attL; recombination site for the Gateway® LR reaction LR Clonase™
   4725..4977    +  terminator     NOS terminator: nopaline synthase terminator and poly(A) signal
   5022..5145    +  protein_bind   attR5: mutant version of attR; recombination site for the Gateway® LR reaction LR Clonase™
   5163..5181    -  promoter       T7 promoter: promoter for bacteriophage T7 RNA polymerase
   5371..5394    +  promoter       Pc promoter (fragment): intI1 (promoter lies within the coding sequence); class 1 integron promoter
   5570..5626    +  CDS            GmR (fragment): gentamycin acetyltransferase; aacC1; confers resistance to gentamycin
   5633..6424    +  CDS            SmR: aminoglycoside adenylyltransferase (Murphy, 1985); aadA; confers resistance to spectinomycin and streptomycin
   6517..232     +  rep_origin     ori (across the origin): high-copy-number ColE1/pMB1/pBR322/pUC origin of replication
