[The description below was written by a language model from this plasmid's Addgene catalogue record and pLannotate feature annotations shown in this document.]
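Description:
pYPQ285 (Lb5Cas12a) is a 6,873 bp Gateway entry clone built on the pYPQ167 backbone for plant CRISPR genome engineering. It is maintained in E. coli as a high-copy plasmid through a ColE1/pUC-type origin and selected with spectinomycin via an aadA (SmR) aminoglycoside adenylyltransferase gene. Upstream of that gene, the annotation picks up fragments of a class 1 integron Pc promoter and of a gentamicin acetyltransferase gene. Short lacI and lacZα fragments, rrnB T1 and T2 terminators positioned upstream of the cloning region, and a T7 promoter beyond attR5 are further backbone features.

The payload lies between an attL1 site and an attR5 site. It is a rice codon-optimized coding sequence for Lb5Cas12a, a Cas12a ortholog from Lachnospiraceae bacterium MA2020, carrying nuclear localization signals at both the N and C termini. The annotation tool did not label the nuclease ORF itself, but the large unannotated interval between attL1 and the NOS terminator corresponds to its expected position. The nopaline synthase terminator and poly(A) signal sits immediately downstream, inside the att-flanked region. The cassette deliberately has no promoter, so Cas12a is not expressed from this plasmid. The attL1/attR5 pairing is the configuration used in multisite Gateway LR assembly, where this module is combined with a second entry clone (typically one carrying the crRNA expression unit) and a destination vector that supplies the promoter. Both the depositor and sequencing-derived records show the same twelve features, differing only in where numbering starts. The construct serves as a modular nuclease component for testing and deploying Cas12a orthologs in plant genome editing.
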