Addgene plasmid #138120: pYPQ285 (Lb5Cas12a)
Purpose: Gateway entry plasmid (attL1 & attR5) expressing rice codon optimized Lb5Cas12a without promoter
Depositing lab: Yiping Qi. Depositing organization: University of Maryland, College Park. Publication: Expanding the scope of plant genome engineering with Cas12a orthologs and highly multiplexable editing systems. Zhang Y, Ren Q, Tang X, Liu S, Malzahn AA, Zhou J, Wang J, Yin D, Pan C, Yuan M, Huang L, Yang H, Zhao Y, Fang Q, Zheng X, Tian L, Cheng Y, Le Y, McCoy B, Franklin L, Selengut JD, Mount SM, Que Q, Zhang Y, Qi Y. Nat Commun. 2021 Mar 29;12(1):1944. doi: 10.1038/s41467-021-22330-w. PubMed 33782402.
Backbone
  Vector backbone: pYPQ167
  Vector type: Plant Expression, CRISPR ; Gateway compatible Cas12a entry clone
Growth in bacteria
  Bacterial resistance: Spectinomycin, 50 μg/mL
  Growth temperature: 37°C
  Growth strain: DH5alpha
  Copy number: High Copy
Gene/Insert
  Gene/Insert name: Lb5Cas12a
  Species: Lachnospiracea bacterium MA2020
  Tag / fusion protein: NLS (N terminal on insert); NLS (C terminal on insert)
Terms and licenses: Academic/Nonprofit Terms; Industry Terms: Not Available to Industry
How to cite: pYPQ285 (Lb5Cas12a) was a gift from Yiping Qi (Addgene plasmid # 138120 ; http://n2t.net/addgene:138120 ; RRID:Addgene_138120)
